Addgene plasmid #78813: pcDNA3-HA-RIPK3 4KR
Purpose: To overexpress RIPK3 4KR in Mammalian Cell
Depositing lab: Jaewhan Song. Depositing organization: Yonsei University. Publication: CHIP controls necroptosis through ubiquitylation- and lysosome-dependent degradation of RIPK3. Seo J, Lee EW, Sung H, Seong D, Dondelinger Y, Shin J, Jeong M, Lee HK, Kim JH, Han SY, Lee C, Seong JK, Vandenabeele P, Song J. Nat Cell Biol. 2016 Mar;18(3):291-302. doi: 10.1038/ncb3314. Epub 2016 Feb 22. PubMed 26900751.
Backbone
  Vector backbone: pcDNA3-HA
  Vector type: Mammalian Expression
Growth in bacteria
  Bacterial resistance: Ampicillin, 100 μg/mL
  Growth temperature: 37°C
  Growth strain: DH5alpha
  Copy number: High Copy
Gene/Insert
  Gene/Insert name: RIPK3
  Species: H. sapiens (human)
  Mutation: K55R, K89R, K363R, K501R
  Entrez Gene: RIPK3 (a.k.a. RIP3)
  Promoter: CMV
  Tag / fusion protein: HA (N terminal on backbone)
  Cloning method: Restriction Enzyme; 5′ cloning site unknown (unknown if destroyed); 3′ cloning site unknown (unknown if destroyed)
  Sequencing primers: 5′ CMV-F; 3′ BGHrev
Terms and licenses: Academic/Nonprofit Terms; Industry Terms: Not Available to Industry
How to cite: pcDNA3-HA-RIPK3 4KR was a gift from Jaewhan Song (Addgene plasmid # 78813 ; http://n2t.net/addgene:78813 ; RRID:Addgene_78813)
