[The description below was written by a language model from this plasmid's Addgene catalogue record and pLannotate feature annotations shown in this document.]
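Description:
pcDNA3-HA-RIPK3 4KR is a mammalian expression plasmid of about 7 kb, built on a pcDNA3-HA backbone, for overexpressing a lysine-to-arginine mutant of human RIPK3 (receptor-interacting serine/threonine kinase 3, also called RIP3). It is propagated in E. coli through a high-copy ColE1/pUC-type origin and selected with ampicillin via the β-lactamase gene. An f1 origin is also present. For mammalian cells, the backbone carries a neomycin phosphotransferase cassette driven by the SV40 early promoter and terminated by the SV40 poly(A) signal, which allows G418 selection of stable transfectants. The short HIV-1 LTR, ble, lacI and bom matches in the generated feature table are small fragments, most likely backbone remnants or annotation artefacts rather than functional parts.

The expression cassette places the RIPK3 coding sequence downstream of the human cytomegalovirus immediate early enhancer and promoter, with the bovine growth hormone polyadenylation signal providing 3′ end processing. T7 and SP6 promoters flank the insert, as is typical of pcDNA3, and can serve for in vitro transcription or as sequencing primer sites. According to the catalogue entry, an HA epitope supplied by the backbone is fused to the N terminus of RIPK3 for detection or immunoprecipitation, although the tag is not annotated separately in the feature table. The "4KR" designation refers to four substitutions: K55R, K89R, K363R and K501R. Replacing lysines with arginines removes potential ubiquitin acceptor sites while preserving charge. This fits the associated study, which concerns ubiquitylation- and lysosome-dependent degradation of RIPK3 in the control of necroptosis. The restriction sites used for cloning are not recorded.
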