Features (pLannotate 1.2.2; 21 found; start..end, strand, type, name):
     36..80      -  misc_feature   bom (fragment): basis of mobility region from pBR322
    235..614     +  enhancer       CMV enhancer: human cytomegalovirus immediate early enhancer
    615..818     +  promoter       CMV promoter: human cytomegalovirus (CMV) immediate early promoter
    814..847     +  LTR            5' LTR (truncated) (fragment): truncated 5' long terminal repeat (LTR) from HIV-1
    863..881     +  promoter       T7 promoter: promoter for bacteriophage T7 RNA polymerase
    982..2535    +  CDS            RIPK3: RIPK3_HUMAN - Also known as RIP3 From Homo sapiens (Human).
   2548..2566    -  promoter       SP6 promoter: promoter for bacteriophage SP6 RNA polymerase
   2592..2816    +  polyA_signal   bGH poly(A) signal: bovine growth hormone polyadenylation signal
   2820..2841    +  promoter       SV40 promoter (fragment): SV40 enhancer and early promoter
   2862..3290    +  rep_origin     f1 ori (sequence partly withheld): f1 bacteriophage origin of replication; arrow indicates direction of (+) strand synthesis
   3304..3634    +  promoter       SV40 promoter: SV40 enhancer and early promoter
   3701..4492    +  CDS            neo: KKA2_KLEPN - Also known as kan, nptII. Experimental evidence at protein level: Swiss-Prot protein existence level 1. Resistance to kanamycin, neomycin, paromomycin, ribostamycin, butirosin and gentamicin B. From Klebsiella pneumoniae.
   4516..4674    +  CDS            ble (fragment): BLE_KLEPN - Experimental evidence at protein level: Swiss-Prot protein existence level 1. Binding protein with a strong affinity to the bleomycin family of antibiotics. Binds to CL990; an antimitotic-antibiotic compound. From Klebsiella pneumoniae.
   4669..4790    +  polyA_signal   SV40 poly(A) signal: SV40 polyadenylation signal
   4863..4879    -  protein_bind   lac operator: The lac repressor binds to the lac operator to inhibit transcription in E. coli. This inhibition can be relieved by adding lactose or isopropyl-β-D-thiogalactopyranoside (IPTG). lac repressor encoded by lacI
   4887..4917    -  promoter       lac promoter: promoter for the E. coli lac operon
   4932..4953    -  protein_bind   CAP binding site: CAP binding activates transcription in the presence of cAMP. E. coli catabolite activator protein
   4966..5058    -  CDS            lacI (fragment): lac repressor; lacI; The lac repressor binds to the lac operator to inhibit transcription in E. coli. This inhibition can be relieved by adding lactose or isopropyl-β-D-thiogalactopyranoside (IPTG).
   5241..5829    -  rep_origin     ori: high-copy-number ColE1/pMB1/pBR322/pUC origin of replication
   6000..6860    -  CDS            AmpR: β-lactamase; bla; confers resistance to ampicillin, carbenicillin, and related antibiotics
   6861..6965    -  promoter       AmpR promoter: bla
>Addgene plasmid #78813 | pcDNA3-HA-RIPK3 4KR | addgene full sequence | sequence record 149258 | Addgene assembled sequence
GACGGATCGGGAGATCTCCCGATCCCCTATGGTCGACTCTCAGTACAATCTGCTCTGATGCCGCATAGTT
AAGCCAGTATCTGCTCCCTGCTTGTGTGTTGGAGGTCGCTGAGTAGTGCGCGAGCAAAATTTAAGCTACA
ACAAGGCAAGGCTTGACCGACAATTGCATGAAGAATCTGCTTAGGGTTAGGCGTTTTGCGCTGCTTCGCG
ATGTACGGGCCAGATATACGCGTTGACATTGATTATTGACTAGTTATTAATAGTAATCAATTACGGGGTC
ATTAGTTCATAGCCCATATATGGAGTTCCGCGTTACATAACTTACGGTAAATGGCCCGCCTGGCTGACCG
CCCAACGACCCCCGCCCATTGACGTCAATAATGACGTATGTTCCCATAGTAACGCCAATAGGGACTTTCC
ATTGACGTCAATGGGTGGACTATTTACGGTAAACTGCCCACTTGGCAGTACATCAAGTGTATCATATGCC
AAGTACGCCCCCTATTGACGTCAATGACGGTAAATGGCCCGCCTGGCATTATGCCCAGTACATGACCTTA
TGGGACTTTCCTACTTGGCAGTACATCTACGTATTAGTCATCGCTATTACCATGGTGATGCGGTTTTGGC
AGTACATCAATGGGCGTGGATAGCGGTTTGACTCACGGGGATTTCCAAGTCTCCACCCCATTGACGTCAA
TGGGAGTTTGTTTTGGCACCAAAATCAACGGGACTTTCCAAAATGTCGTAACAACTCCGCCCCATTGACG
CAAATGGGCGGTAGGCGTGTACGGTGGGAGGTCTATATAAGCAGAGCTCTCTGGCTAACTAGAGAACCCA
CTGCTTACTGGCTTATCGAAATTAATACGACTCACTATAGGGAGACCCAAGCTTGGTACCATGGCCTCCT
ACCCTTATGATGTGCCAGATTATGCCTCTCCCGAATTCTGCAGATATCCATCACACTGGCGGCCGCTCGA
GATGTCGTGCGTCAAGTTATGGCCCAGCGGTGCCCCCGCCCCCTTGGTGTCCATCGAGGAACTGGAGAAC
CAGGAGCTCGTCGGCAAAGGCGGGTTCGGCACAGTGTTCCGGGCGCAACATAGGAAGTGGGGCTACGATG
TGGCGGTCAAGATCGTAAACTCGCGGGCGATATCCAGGGAGGTCAAGGCCATGGCAAGTCTGGATAACGA
ATTCGTGCTGCGCCTAGAAGGGGTTATCGAGAAGGTGAACTGGGACCAAGATCCCCGGCCGGCTCTGGTG
ACTAAATTCATGGAGAACGGCTCCTTGTCGGGGCTGCTGCAGTCCCAGTGCCCTCGGCCCTGGCCGCTCC
TTTGCCGCCTGCTGAAAGAAGTGGTGCTTGGGATGTTTTACCTGCACGACCAGAACCCGGTGCTCCTGCA
CCGGGACCTCAAGCCATCCAACGTCCTGCTGGACCCAGAGCTGCACGTCAAGCTGGCAGATTTTGGCCTG
TCCACATTTCAGGGAGGCTCACAGTCAGGGACAGGGTCCGGGGAGCCAGGGGGCACCCTGGGCTACTTGG
CCCCAGAACTGTTTGTTAACGTAAACCGGAAGGCCTCCACAGCCAGTGACGTCTACAGCTTCGGGATCCT
AATGTGGGCAGTGCTTGCTGGAAGAGAAGTTGAGTTGCCAACCGAACCATCACTCGTGTACGAAGCAGTG
TGCAACAGGCAGAACCGGCCTTCATTGGCTGAGCTGCCCCAAGCCGGGCCTGAGACTCCCGGCTTAGAAG
GACTGAAGGAGCTAATGCAGCTCTGCTGGAGCAGTGAGCCCAAGGACAGACCCTCCTTCCAGGAATGCCT
ACCAAAAACTGATGAAGTCTTCCAGATGGTGGAGAACAATATGAATGCTGCTGTCTCCACGGTAAAGGAT
TTCCTGTCTCAGCTCAGGAGCAGCAATAGGAGATTTTCTATCCCAGAGTCAGGCCAAGGAGGGACAGAAA
TGGATGGCTTTAGGAGAACCATAGAAAACCAGCACTCTCGTAATGATGTCATGGTTTCTGAGTGGCTAAA
CAAACTGAATCTAGAGGAGCCTCCCAGCTCTGTTCCTCGAAAATGCCCGAGCCTTACCAAGAGGAGCAGG
GCACAAGAGGAGCAGGTTCCACAAGCCTGGACAGCAGGCACATCTTCAGATTCGATGGCCCAACCTCCCC
AGACTCCAGAGACCTCAACTTTCAGAAACCAGATGCCCAGCCCTACCTCAACTGGAACACCAAGTCCTGG
ACCCCGAGGGAATCAGGGGGCTGAGAGACAAGGCATGAACTGGTCCTGCAGGACCCCGGAGCCAAATCCA
GTAACAGGGCGACCGCTCGTTAACATATACAACTGCTCTGGGGTGCAAGTTGGAGACAACAACTACTTGA
CTATGCAACAGACAACTGCCTTGCCCACATGGGGCTTGGCACCTTCGGGCAAGGGGAGGGGCTTGCAGCA
CCCCCCACCAGTAGGTTCGCAAGAAGGCCCTCGAGATCCTGAAGCCTGGAGCAGGCCACAGGGTTGGTAT
AATCATAGCGGGAAATAAGGGCCCTATTCTATAGTGTCACCTAAATGCTAGAGCTCGCTGATCAGCCTCG
ACTGTGCCTTCTAGTTGCCAGCCATCTGTTGTTTGCCCCTCCCCCGTGCCTTCCTTGACCCTGGAAGGTG
CCACTCCCACTGTCCTTTCCTAATAAAATGAGGAAATTGCATCGCATTGTCTGAGTAGGTGTCATTCTAT
TCTGGGGGGTGGGGTGGGGCAGGACAGCAAGGGGGAGGATTGGGAAGACAATAGCAGGCATGCTGGGGAT
GCGGTGGGCTCTATGGCTTCTGAGGCGGAAAGAACCAGCTGGGGCTCTAGGGGGTATCCCC
[124 nt withheld, positions 2862-2985]
C
[32 nt withheld, positions 2987-3018]
CA
[57 nt withheld, positions 3021-3077]
A
[49 nt withheld, positions 3079-3127]
CCTTTGACGTTGGAGTCCACGTTCTTT
[37 nt withheld, positions 3155-3191]
ACCCTATCTCGGTCTATTCTTTTGATTTATAAGGGATTTTGGGGATTTCGGCCTATTGGTTAAAAAATGA
GCTGATTTAACAAAAATTTAACGCGAATTAATTCTGTGGAATGTGTGTCAGTTAGGGTGTGGAAAGTCCC
CAGGCTCCCCAGGCAGGCAGAAGTATGCAAAGCATGCATCTCAATTAGTCAGCAACCAGGTGTGGAAAGT
CCCCAGGCTCCCCAGCAGGCAGAAGTATGCAAAGCATGCATCTCAATTAGTCAGCAACCATAGTCCCGCC
CCTAACTCCGCCCATCCCGCCCCTAACTCCGCCCAGTTCCGCCCATTCTCCGCCCCATGGCTGACTAATT
TTTTTTATTTATGCAGAGGCCGAGGCCGCCTCTGCCTCTGAGCTATTCCAGAAGTAGTGAGGAGGCTTTT
TTGGAGGCCTAGGCTTTTGCAAAAAGCTCCCGGGAGCTTGTATATCCATTTTCGGATCTGATCAAGAGAC
AGGATGAGGATCGTTTCGCATGATTGAACAAGATGGATTGCACGCAGGTTCTCCGGCCGCTTGGGTGGAG
AGGCTATTCGGCTATGACTGGGCACAACAGACAATCGGCTGCTCTGATGCCGCCGTGTTCCGGCTGTCAG
CGCAGGGGCGCCCGGTTCTTTTTGTCAAGACCGACCTGTCCGGTGCCCTGAATGAACTGCAGGACGAGGC
AGCGCGGCTATCGTGGCTGGCCACGACGGGCGTTCCTTGCGCAGCTGTGCTCGACGTTGTCACTGAAGCG
GGAAGGGACTGGCTGCTATTGGGCGAAGTGCCGGGGCAGGATCTCCTGTCATCTCACCTTGCTCCTGCCG
AGAAAGTATCCATCATGGCTGATGCAATGCGGCGGCTGCATACGCTTGATCCGGCTACCTGCCCATTCGA
CCACCAAGCGAAACATCGCATCGAGCGAGCACGTACTCGGATGGAAGCCGGTCTTGTCGATCAGGATGAT
CTGGACGAAGAGCATCAGGGGCTCGCGCCAGCCGAACTGTTCGCCAGGCTCAAGGCGCGCATGCCCGACG
GCGAGGATCTCGTCGTGACCCATGGCGATGCCTGCTTGCCGAATATCATGGTGGAAAATGGCCGCTTTTC
TGGATTCATCGACTGTGGCCGGCTGGGTGTGGCGGACCGCTATCAGGACATAGCGTTGGCTACCCGTGAT
ATTGCTGAAGAGCTTGGCGGCGAATGGGCTGACCGCTTCCTCGTGCTTTACGGTATCGCCGCTCCCGATT
CGCAGCGCATCGCCTTCTATCGCCTTCTTGACGAGTTCTTCTGAGCGGGACTCTGGGGTTCGAAATGACC
GACCAAGCGACGCCCAACCTGCCATCACGAGATTTCGATTCCACCGCCGCCTTCTATGAAAGGTTGGGCT
TCGGAATCGTTTTCCGGGACGCCGGCTGGATGATCCTCCAGCGCGGGGATCTCATGCTGGAGTTCTTCGC
CCACCCCAACTTGTTTATTGCAGCTTATAATGGTTACAAATAAAGCAATAGCATCACAAATTTCACAAAT
AAAGCATTTTTTTCACTGCATTCTAGTTGTGGTTTGTCCAAACTCATCAATGTATCTTATCATGTCTGTA
TACCGTCGACCTCTAGCTAGAGCTTGGCGTAATCATGGTCATAGCTGTTTCCTGTGTGAAATTGTTATCC
GCTCACAATTCCACACAACATACGAGCCGGAAGCATAAAGTGTAAAGCCTGGGGTGCCTAATGAGTGAGC
TAACTCACATTAATTGCGTTGCGCTCACTGCCCGCTTTCCAGTCGGGAAACCTGTCGTGCCAGCTGCATT
AATGAATCGGCCAACGCGCGGGGAGAGGCGGTTTGCGTATTGGGCGCTCTTCCGCTTCCTCGCTCACTGA
CTCGCTGCGCTCGGTCGTTCGGCTGCGGCGAGCGGTATCAGCTCACTCAAAGGCGGTAATACGGTTATCC
ACAGAATCAGGGGATAACGCAGGAAAGAACATGTGAGCAAAAGGCCAGCAAAAGGCCAGGAACCGTAAAA
AGGCCGCGTTGCTGGCGTTTTTCCATAGGCTCCGCCCCCCTGACGAGCATCACAAAAATCGACGCTCAAG
TCAGAGGTGGCGAAACCCGACAGGACTATAAAGATACCAGGCGTTTCCCCCTGGAAGCTCCCTCGTGCGC
TCTCCTGTTCCGACCCTGCCGCTTACCGGATACCTGTCCGCCTTTCTCCCTTCGGGAAGCGTGGCGCTTT
CTCAATGCTCACGCTGTAGGTATCTCAGTTCGGTGTAGGTCGTTCGCTCCAAGCTGGGCTGTGTGCACGA
ACCCCCCGTTCAGCCCGACCGCTGCGCCTTATCCGGTAACTATCGTCTTGAGTCCAACCCGGTAAGACAC
GACTTATCGCCACTGGCAGCAGCCACTGGTAACAGGATTAGCAGAGCGAGGTATGTAGGCGGTGCTACAG
AGTTCTTGAAGTGGTGGCCTAACTACGGCTACACTAGAAGGACAGTATTTGGTATCTGCGCTCTGCTGAA
GCCAGTTACCTTCGGAAAAAGAGTTGGTAGCTCTTGATCCGGCAAACAAACCACCGCTGGTAGCGGTGGT
TTTTTTGTTTGCAAGCAGCAGATTACGCGCAGAAAAAAAGGATCTCAAGAAGATCCTTTGATCTTTTCTA
CGGGGTCTGACGCTCAGTGGAACGAAAACTCACGTTAAGGGATTTTGGTCATGAGATTATCAAAAAGGAT
CTTCACCTAGATCCTTTTAAATTAAAAATGAAGTTTTAAATCAATCTAAAGTATATATGAGTAAACTTGG
TCTGACAGTTACCAATGCTTAATCAGTGAGGCACCTATCTCAGCGATCTGTCTATTTCGTTCATCCATAG
TTGCCTGACTCCCCGTCGTGTAGATAACTACGATACGGGAGGGCTTACCATCTGGCCCCAGTGCTGCAAT
GATACCGCGAGACCCACGCTCACCGGCTCCAGATTTATCAGCAATAAACCAGCCAGCCGGAAGGGCCGAG
CGCAGAAGTGGTCCTGCAACTTTATCCGCCTCCATCCAGTCTATTAATTGTTGCCGGGAAGCTAGAGTAA
GTAGTTCGCCAGTTAATAGTTTGCGCAACGTTGTTGCCATTGCTACAGGCATCGTGGTGTCACGCTCGTC
GTTTGGTATGGCTTCATTCAGCTCCGGTTCCCAACGATCAAGGCGAGTTACATGATCCCCCATGTTGTGC
AAAAAAGCGGTTAGCTCCTTCGGTCCTCCGATCGTTGTCAGAAGTAAGTTGGCCGCAGTGTTATCACTCA
TGGTTATGGCAGCACTGCATAATTCTCTTACTGTCATGCCATCCGTAAGATGCTTTTCTGTGACTGGTGA
GTACTCAACCAAGTCATTCTGAGAATAGTGTATGCGGCGACCGAGTTGCTCTTGCCCGGCGTCAATACGG
GATAATACCGCGCCACATAGCAGAACTTTAAAAGTGCTCATCATTGGAAAACGTTCTTCGGGGCGAAAAC
TCTCAAGGATCTTACCGCTGTTGAGATCCAGTTCGATGTAACCCACTCGTGCACCCAACTGATCTTCAGC
ATCTTTTACTTTCACCAGCGTTTCTGGGTGAGCAAAAACAGGAAGGCAAAATGCCGCAAAAAAGGGAATA
AGGGCGACACGGAAATGTTGAATACTCATACTCTTCCTTTTTCAATATTATTGAAGCATTTATCAGGGTT
ATTGTCTCATGAGCGGATACATATTTGAATGTATTTAGAAAAATAAACAAATAGGGGTTCCGCGCACATT
TCCCCGAAAAGTGCCACCTGACGTC
