>Addgene plasmid #78813 | pcDNA3-HA-RIPK3 4KR | addgene partial sequence | sequence record 149256 | CMV-F 5'-CGCAAATGGGCGGTAGGCGTG-3'
ACTAGAGAACCCACTGCTTACTGGCTTATCGAAATTAATACGACTCACTATAGGGAGACCCAAGCTTGGT
ACCATGGCCTCCTACCCTTATGATGTGCCAGATTATGCCTCTCCCGAATTCTGCAGATATCCATCACACT
GGCGGCCGCTCGAGATGTCGTGCGTCAAGTTATGGCCCAGCGGTGCCCCCGCCCCCTTGGTGTCCATCGA
GGAACTGGAGAACCAGGAGCTCGTCGGCAAAGGCGGGTTCGGCACAGTGTTCCGGGCGCAACATAGGAAG
TGGGGCTACGATGTGGCGGTCAAGATCGTAAACTCGCGGGCGATATCCAGGGAGGTCAAGGCCATGGCAA
GTCTGGATAACGAATTCGTGCTGCGCCTAGAAGGGGTTATCGAGAAGGTGAACTGGGACCAAGATCCCCG
GCCGGCTCTGGTGACTAAATTCATGGAGAACGGCTCCTTGTCGGGGCTGCTGCAGTCCCAGTGCCCTCGG
CCCTGGCCGCTCCTTTGCCGCCTGCTGAAAGAAGTGGTGCTTGGGATGTTTTACCTGCACGACCAGAACC
CGGTGCTCCTGCACCGGGACCTCAAGCCATCCAACGTCCTGCTGGACCCAGAGCTGCACGTCAAGCTGGC
AGATTTTGGCCTGTCCACATTTCAGGGAGGCTCACAGTCAGGGACAGGGTCCGGGGAGCCAGGGGGCACC
CTGGGCTACTTGGCCCCAGAACTGTTTGTTAACGTAAACCGGAAGGCCTCCACAGCCAGTGACGTCTACA
GCTTCGGGATCCTAATGTGGGCAGTGCTTGCTGGAAGAGAAGTTGAGTTGCCAACCGAACCATCACTCGT
GTACGAAGCAGTGTGCAACAGGCAGAACCGGCCTTCATTGGCTGAGCTGCCCCAAGCCGGGCCTGAGACT
CCCGGCTTAGAA
