>Addgene plasmid #78813 | pcDNA3-HA-RIPK3 4KR | addgene partial sequence | sequence record 149257 | BGH-rev 5'-TAGAAGGCACAGTCGAGG-3'
CTATAGAATAGGGCCCTTATTTCCCGCTATGATTATACCAACCCTGTGGCCTGCTCCAGGCTTCAGGATC
TCGAGGGCCTTCTTGCGAACCTACTGGTGGGGGGTGCTGCAAGCCCCTCCCCTTGCCCGAAGGTGCCAAG
CCCCATGTGGGCAAGGCAGTTGTCTGTTGCATAGTCAAGTAGTTGTTGTCTCCAACTTGCACCCCAGAGC
AGTTGTATATGTTAACGAGCGGTCGCCCTGTTACTGGATTTGGCTCCGGGGTCCTGCAGGACCAGTTCAT
GCCTTGTCTCTCAGCCCCCTGATTCCCTCGGGGTCCAGGACTTGGTGTTCCAGTTGAGGTAGGGCTGGGC
ATCTGGTTTCTGAAAGTTGAGGTCTCTGGAGTCTGGGGAGGTTGGGCCATCGAATCTGAAGATGTGCCTG
CTGTCCAGGCTTGTGGAACCTGCTCCTCTTGTGCCCTGCTCCTCTTGGTAAGGCTCGGGCATTTTCGAGG
AACAGAGCTGGGAGGCTCCTCTAGATTCAGTTTGTTTAGCCACTCAGAAACCATGACATCATTACGAGAG
TGCTGGTTTTCTATGGTTCTCCTAAAGCCATCCATTTCTGTCCCTCCTTGGCCTGACTCTGGGATAGAAA
ATCTCCTATTGCTGCTCCTGAGCTGAGACAGGAAATCCTTTACCGTGGAGACAGCAGCATTCATATTGTT
CTCCACCATCTGGAAGACTTCATCAGTTTTTGGTAGGCATTCCTGGAA
